Addgene plasmid #23827: pDONR223-GK2
Depositing lab: William Hahn & David Root. Depositing organization: Dana-Farber Cancer Institute. Publication: COT drives resistance to RAF inhibition through MAP kinase pathway reactivation. Johannessen CM, Boehm JS, Kim SY, Thomas SR, Wardwell L, Johnson LA, Emery CM, Stransky N, Cogdill AP, Barretina J, Caponigro G, Hieronymus H, Murray RR, Salehi-Ashtiani K, Hill DE, Vidal M, Zhao JJ, Yang X, Alkan O, Kim S, Harris JL, Wilson CJ, Myer VE, Finan PM, Root DE, Roberts TM, Golub T, Flaherty KT, Dummer R, Weber BL, Sellers WR, Schlegel R, Wargo JA, Hahn WC, Garraway LA. Nature. 2010 Dec 16;468(7326):968-72. doi: 10.1038/nature09627 PubMed 21107320.
Backbone
  Vector backbone: pDONR223
  Backbone manufacturer: Invitrogen
  Backbone size w/o insert (bp): 5005
  Vector type: Gateway Donor vector
Growth in bacteria
  Bacterial resistance: Spectinomycin, 50 μg/mL
  Growth temperature: 37°C
  Growth strain: DH5alpha
  Copy number: High Copy
Gene/Insert
  Gene/Insert name: GK2 (alt name: glycerol kinase 2)
  Species: H. sapiens (human)
  Insert size (bp): 1662
  Entrez Gene: GK2 (a.k.a. GKP2, GKTA)
  Cloning method: Gateway Cloning
  Sequencing primers: 5′ M13pUC-fwd; 3′ M13rev
Terms and licenses: Academic/Nonprofit Terms; Industry Terms: Not Available to Industry
Depositor comments: The ORF has no Stop codon. This design enables easy recombination into a destination vector to add an epitope tag of choice and Stop codon to the ORF. Do NOT use this plasmid directly for transfections. A set of 4 custom lentiviral vectors is available ( pLX301 (http://www.addgene.org/25895/) , pLX302 (http://www.addgene.org/25896/) , pLX303 (http://www.addgene.org/25897/) , pLX304 (http://www.addgene.org/25890/) ) to be used to express these ORFs in mammalian cells. These plasmids are not included in the kit and must be ordered separately.
How to cite: pDONR223-GK2 was a gift from William Hahn & David Root (Addgene plasmid # 23827 ; http://n2t.net/addgene:23827 ; RRID:Addgene_23827)
