[The description below was written by a language model from this plasmid's Addgene catalogue record.]
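Description:
pDONR223-GK2 is a Gateway entry-type clone built in the Invitrogen pDONR223 donor backbone (about 5 kb without insert) carrying the open reading frame of human GK2, glycerol kinase 2 (also known as GKP2 or GKTA), as an insert of roughly 1.66 kb. It is a high-copy bacterial plasmid maintained in standard E. coli cloning strains under spectinomycin selection. The record lists no feature table, so the origin of replication and the exact recombination sites flanking the ORF are not itemised. As a product of Gateway cloning into a donor vector, the insert would be expected to sit between att sites that allow transfer by recombination into compatible destination vectors. M13 forward and reverse primer sites on either side of the insert are used for sequence verification.

The ORF was deliberately cloned without a stop codon. This "open" configuration lets the coding sequence be recombined in frame into a destination vector that supplies a C-terminal epitope tag of choice together with the stop codon. The plasmid carries no stated promoter for expression in mammalian cells, and the depositors note explicitly that it is not meant to be transfected directly. Instead it serves as a shuttle source of the GK2 ORF. A companion set of lentiviral destination vectors (the pLX301–pLX304 series) is mentioned as the intended route for expressing these ORFs in mammalian cells. The clone belongs to a kit-style collection of ORF clones associated with a study of how MAP kinase pathway reactivation drives resistance to RAF inhibition, which is consistent with use in gain-of-function expression screens.
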