>Addgene plasmid #23827 | pDONR223-GK2 | depositor partial sequence | sequence record 11082 | Author sequence
ATGGCAGCCCCGAAGACAGCAGCTGTGGGGCCGTTGGTGGGAGCGGTGGTCCAGGGCACCAACTCCACTC
GCTTTCTGGTTTTCAATTCAAAAACAGCGGAACTACTTAGTCATCACAAAGTGGAATTAACACAAGAGTT
CCCAAAAGAAGGATGGGTGGAACAAGACCCTAAAGAAATTCTTCAGTCTGTCTACGAGTGTATAGCGAGA
ACGTGTGAGAAACTTGACGAACTGAATATTGATATATCCAACATAAAAGCTGTTGGTGTCAGCAATCAGA
GGGAAACCACTGTAATCTGGGACAAGTTAACAGGAGAGCCTCTCTACAATGCTGTGGTGTGGCTTGATCT
AAGAACCCAGACTACTGTTGAGGATCTTAGTAAAAAAATTCCAGGAAATAGTAACTTCGTCAAGTCTAAG
ACAGGCCTTCCACTCAGCACTTACTTCAGTGCAGTAAAACTTCGTTGGATGCTTGACAATGTGAGAAACG
TCCAAAAGGCTGTTGAAGAAGGTAGAGCTCTTTTTGGTACCATTGATTCATGGCTTATCTGGAGTTTGAC
AGGAGGAGTTAATGGAGGCGTGCATTGTACAGATGTAACAAATGCAAGTAGGACAATGCTTTTTAATATC
CATTCTTTGGAATGGGATAAAGAGCTCTGTGACTTTTTTGAAATTCCAATGGACCTTCTTCCAAATGTCT
TCAGTTCTTCTGAGATCTATGGCCTAATTAAAACTGGAGCCCTGGAAGGTGTGCCAATATCTGGGTGTTT
GGGGGACCAATGTGCTGCATTAGTAGGACAAATGTGCTTCCAGGAGGGACAAGCCAAAAACACCTATGGA
ACAGGTTGCTTCTTACTGTGTAATACGGGTCGTAAATGTGTGTTTTCTGAACATGGCCTTTTGACCACAG
TAGCTTACAAACTAGGCAGAGAGAAGCCAGCATATTATGCACTGGAAGGTTCTGTTGCTATAGCAGGTGC
TGTTATTCGTTGGCTAAGAGACAATCTTGGAATTATAGAGACCTCAGGAGACATTGAAAGACTTGCTAAA
GAAGTAGGAACTTCTTATGGCTGTTACTTTGTCCCAGCCTTTTCAGGGTTATATGCACCTTATTGGGAGC
CCAGTGCAAGAGGGATACTCTGTGGCCTCACTCAGTTTACCAATAAATGTCATATTGCTTTTGCTGCATT
AGAAGCTGTTTGTTTCCAAACCCGAGAGATTTTGGAAGCCATGAACCGTGACTGTGGAATTCCACTTCGT
CATTTGCAGGTAGATGGAGGAATGACCAACAACAAAGTTCTTATGCAGCTACAAGCAGATATTCTTCATA
TTCCAGTAATAAAACCCTTTATGCCTGAAACAACTGCACTAGGAGCTGCCATGGCAGCAGGGGCTGCAGA
GGGAGTAAGCGTTTGGAGCCTTGAACCCCAGGCTTTGTCAGTTCTCAGGATGGAACGATTTGAACCACAG
ATCCAGGCCACAGAAAGTGAAATTCGTTATGCCACATGGAAGAAAGCCGTAATGAAGTCAATGGGTTGGG
TTACCAGTCAGTCTCCTGAAGGTGGTGATCCTTCTATCTTCTCTAGTCTGCCTTTGGGATTTTTTATAGT
GAGTAGCATGGTAATGCTAATTGGAGCAAGATATATCTCGGGTGTGCCATAA
