>Addgene plasmid #23827 | pDONR223-GK2 | addgene partial sequence | sequence record 29695 | 23827 with M13pUC-fwd
AGCTCGGGCCCAATAATGATTTTATTTTGACTGATAGTGACCTGTTCGTTGCAACAAATTGATGAGCAAT
GCTTTTTTATAATGCCAACTTTGTACAAAAAAGTTGGCATGGCAGCCCCGAAGACAGCAGCTGTGGGGCC
GTTGGTGGGAGCGGTGGTCCAGGGCACCAACTCCACTCGCTTTCTGGTTTTCAATTCAAAAACAGCGGAA
CTACTTAGTCATCACAAAGTGGAATTAACACAAGAGTTCCCAAAAGAAGGATGGGTGGAACAAGACCCTA
AAGAAATTCTTCAGTCTGTCTACGAGTGTATAGCGAGAACGTGTGAGAAACTTGACGAACTGAATATTGA
TATATCCAACATAAAAGCTGTTGGTGTCAGCAATCAGAGGGAAACCACTGTAATCTGGGACAAGTTAACA
GGAGAGCCTCTCTACAATGCTGTGGTGTGGCTTGATCTAAGAACCCAGACTACTGTTGAGGATCTTAGTA
AAAAAATTCCAGGAAATAGTAACTTCGTCAAGTCTAAGACAGGCCTTCCACTCAGCACTTACTTCAGTGC
AGTAAAACTTCGTTGGATGCTTGACAATGTGAGAAACGTCCAAAAGGCTGTTGAAGAAGGTAGAGCTCTT
TTTGGTACCATTGATTCATGGCTTATCTGGAGTTTGACAGGAGGAGTTAATGGAGGCGTGCATTGTACAG
ATGTAACAAATGCAAGTAGGACAATGCTTTTTAATATCCATTCTTTGGAATGGGATAAAGAGCTCTGTGA
CTTTTTTGAAATTCCAATGGACCTTCTTCCAAATGTCTTCAGTTCTTCTGA
